Addgene plasmid #175503: PB-CT3G-CERP2-MG
Purpose: (Empty Backbone) All-in-one piggyBac transposon destination vector for mCMV+dox-inducible expression of Mega Gate cloned elements (CMVe-hEF1a-driven rtTA and puromycin resistance)
Depositing lab: George Church. Depositing organization: Harvard Medical School. Publication: An integrated pipeline for mammalian genetic screening. Kramme C, Plesa AM, Wang HH, Wolf B, Smela MP, Guo X, Kohman RE, Chatterjee P, Church GM. Cell Rep Methods. 2021 Sep 27;1(6):100082. doi: 10.1016/j.crmeth.2021.100082. eCollection 2021 Oct 25. PubMed 35474898.
Backbone
  Vector backbone: pUC57
  Backbone size (bp): 6786
  Vector type: Mammalian Expression, Synthetic Biology
  Promoter: TRE3G-mCMV
  Selectable markers: Puromycin
Growth in bacteria
  Bacterial resistance: Ampicillin, 100 μg/mL
  Growth temperature: 37°C
  Growth strain: DH5alpha
  Copy number: High Copy
Gene/Insert
  Cloning method: Gateway Cloning
  Sequencing primers: 5′ M13 FWD; 3′ M13 REV
Terms and licenses: Academic/Nonprofit Terms; Industry Terms: Not Available to Industry
How to cite: PB-CT3G-CERP2-MG was a gift from George Church (Addgene plasmid # 175503 ; http://n2t.net/addgene:175503 ; RRID:Addgene_175503)
