[The description below was written by a language model from this plasmid's Addgene catalogue record and pLannotate feature annotations shown in this document.]
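Description:
PB-CT3G-CERP2-MG is an empty, all-in-one piggyBac transposon destination vector built on a pUC57 backbone for doxycycline-inducible expression of cloned elements in mammalian cells. In bacteria it is maintained through a high-copy ColE1/pUC origin and an ampicillin resistance gene (β-lactamase with its own promoter). Remnants of the lac region (lacZα and lacI fragments, CAP site, lac promoter and operator) are carried over from the cloning backbone. The catalogue describes the plasmid as a piggyBac transposon, but the automated feature table does not annotate the transposon terminal repeats, so their positions cannot be given from this record.

The inducible unit consists of a third-generation Tet-responsive promoter (TRE3G operator sequences joined to a minimal CMV promoter) followed by Gateway attR1 and attR2 sites. These sites receive the element of interest by LR-type recombination in the depositors' "Mega Gate" cloning scheme. Only about 120 bp separate the two attR sites and no ccdB or chloramphenicol cassette is annotated there, so whatever lies between them is not identified in the record. Downstream of attR2 are a short HA epitope fragment and an SV40 polyadenylation signal; whether the HA sequence functions as a C-terminal tag is not stated.

On the opposite strand, a CMV enhancer fused to the human EF-1α core promoter constitutively drives a reverse tetracycline transactivator (rtTA3-like, with VP16-derived minimal activation domains) followed by the puromycin N-acetyltransferase gene, ending in an SV40 poly(A) signal. The annotation does not identify the linker between these two coding sequences. Because the transactivator, selection marker and responsive promoter sit on one construct, a single transposition event followed by puromycin selection should yield stable lines with dox-controlled expression. The associated publication places the vector within a pipeline for mammalian genetic screening.
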