Features (pLannotate 1.2.2; 24 found; start..end, strand, type, name):
      9..257     +  promoter       TRE3GV promoter (fragment): 3rd-generation Tet-responsive promoter that can be activated by binding of Tet-On® 3G, optimized for retroviral and lentiviral vectors
    264..305     +  promoter       tight TRE promoter (fragment): Tet-responsive promoter PTight, consisting of seven tet operator sequences followed by the minimal CMV promoter
    368..492     +  protein_bind   attR1: mutant version of attR; recombination site for the Gateway® LR reaction LR Clonase™
    613..737     -  protein_bind   attR2: mutant version of attR; recombination site for the Gateway® LR reaction LR Clonase™
    739..767     +  CDS            3xHA (fragment): three tandem HA epitope tags
    887..1021    -  polyA_signal   SV40 poly(A) signal: SV40 polyadenylation signal
   1334..1491    +  CDS            lacZα (fragment): LacZα fragment of β-galactosidase; lacZ fragment
   1497..1596    -  misc_feature   bom (fragment): basis of mobility region from pBR322
   1700..1735    -  CDS            rop (fragment): Rop protein, which maintains plasmids at low copy number; rop
   1831..1935    +  promoter       AmpR promoter: bla
   1936..2796    +  CDS            AmpR: β-lactamase; bla; confers resistance to ampicillin, carbenicillin, and related antibiotics
   2967..3555    +  rep_origin     ori: high-copy-number ColE1/pMB1/pBR322/pUC origin of replication
   3738..3830    +  CDS            lacI (fragment): lac repressor; lacI; The lac repressor binds to the lac operator to inhibit transcription in E. coli. This inhibition can be relieved by adding lactose or isopropyl-β-D-thiogalactopyranoside (IPTG).
   3836..3919    +  CDS            lacI (fragment): lac repressor; lacI; The lac repressor binds to the lac operator to inhibit transcription in E. coli. This inhibition can be relieved by adding lactose or isopropyl-β-D-thiogalactopyranoside (IPTG).
   3932..3953    +  protein_bind   CAP binding site: CAP binding activates transcription in the presence of cAMP. E. coli catabolite activator protein
   3968..3998    +  promoter       lac promoter: promoter for the E. coli lac operon
   4006..4022    +  protein_bind   lac operator: The lac repressor binds to the lac operator to inhibit transcription in E. coli. This inhibition can be relieved by adding lactose or isopropyl-β-D-thiogalactopyranoside (IPTG). lac repressor encoded by lacI
   4310..4391    -  polyA_signal   SV40 poly(A) signal: SV40 polyadenylation signal
   4414..4497    -  CDS            large T antigen (fragment): large T antigen from SV40 (simian virus 40)
   4511..5107    -  CDS            pac: PUAC_STRAD - Protein predicted: Swiss-Prot protein existence level 4. Detoxification of puromycin. From Streptomyces alboniger.
   5180..5290    -  CDS            VP48: 3 tandem repeats of the minimal activation domain of herpes simplex virus VP16 (Cheng et al., 2013)
   5220..5917    -  CDS            rtTA3 (fragment): reverse tetracycline transactivator 3 activates expression from Tet-responsive promoters in the presence of doxycycline
   5970..6181    -  promoter       EF-1α core promoter: core promoter for human elongation factor EF-1α
   6182..6561    -  enhancer       CMV enhancer: human cytomegalovirus immediate early enhancer
>Addgene plasmid #175503 | PB-CT3G-CERP2-MG | addgene full sequence | sequence record 345096 | Addgene NGS Result
ATCACCTCGAGTTTACTCCCTATCAGTGATAGAGAACGTATGAAGAGTTTACTCCCTATCAGTGATAGAG
AACGTATGCAGACTTTACTCCCTATCAGTGATAGAGAACGTATAAGGAGTTTACTCCCTATCAGTGATAG
AGAACGTATGACCAGTTTACTCCCTATCAGTGATAGAGAACGTATCTACAGTTTACTCCCTATCAGTGAT
AGAGAACGTATATCCAGTTTACTCCCTATCAGTGATAGAGAACGTATAAGCTTGCCTATATAAGCAGAGC
TCGTTTAGTGAACCGTCAGATCGCCTGGAGACGCCATCCACGCTGTTTTGACCTCCATAGAAGACACCGG
GACCGATCCAGCCTACCACAAGTTTGTACAAAAAAGCTGAACGAGAAACGTAAAATGATATAAATATCAA
TATATTAAATTAGATTTTGCATAAAAAACAGACTACATAATACTGTAAAACACAACATATCCAGTCACTA
TGGCGACAGAAGAAGTATAGGGATAACAGGGTAATTGTTGTAAGCGCGCTATGATGGAGGCTATGCCACT
AGAATCTGCGTTCGCTACCTTAGGACCGTTATAGTTAGAAGGAAAGCTCCATCATAGTGACTGGATATGT
TGTGTTTTACAGTATTATGTAGTCTGTTTTTTATGCAAAATCTAATTTAATATATTGATATTTATATCAT
TTTACGTTTCTCGTTCAGCTTTCTTGTACAAAGTGGTATACCCATACGATGTTCCAGATTACGCTTAGTA
ATGAGAAATACTCAGAAGATGTCACTCACCATAGAGAGACCATTAATGGGTCTCCTAGGCCACTGAGCAA
GAACTATGAATGAGATCTTTAGACATATTGCGGCCGCTTTCTCCGCGATCCAGACATGATAAGATACATT
GATGAGTTTGGACAAACCAAAACTAGAATGCAGTGAAAAAAATGCCTTATTTGTGAAATTTGTGATGCTA
TTGCCTTATTTGTAACCATTATAAGCTGCAATAAACAAGTTATCTATAACAAGAAAATATATATATAATA
AGTTATCACGTAAGTAGAACATGAAATAACAATATAATTATCGTATGAGTTAAATCTTAAAAGTCACGTA
AAAGATAATCATGCGTCATTTTGACTCACGCGGTCGTTATAGTTCAAAATCAGTGACACTTACCGCATTG
ACAAGCACGCCTCACGGGAGCTCCAAGCGGCGACTGAGATGTCCTAAATGCACAGCGACGGATTCGCGCT
ATTTAGAAAGAGAGAGCAATATTTCAAGAATGCATGCGTCAATTTTACGCAGACTATCTTTCTAGGGTTA
AGAATTCACTGGCCGTCGTTTTACAACGTCGTGACTGGGAAAACCCTGGCGTTACCCAACTTAATCGCCT
TGCAGCACATCCCCCTTTCGCCAGCTGGCGTAATAGCGAAGAGGCCCGCACCGATCGCCCTTCCCAACAG
TTGCGCAGCCTGAATGGCGAATGGCGCCTGATGCGGTATTTTCTCCTTACGCATCTGTGCGGTATTTCAC
ACCGCATATGGTGCACTCTCAGTACAATCTGCTCTGATGCCGCATAGTTAAGCCAGCCCCGACACCCGCC
AACACCCGCTGACGCGCCCTGACGGGCTTGTCTGCTCCCGGCATCCGCTTACAGACAAGCTGTGACCATG
TCTCCGGGAGCTGCATGTGTCAGAGGTTTTCACCGTCATCACCGAAACACGCGAGTTCGAAAGGGCCTCG
TGATACGCCTATTTTTATAGGTTAATGTCATGATAATAATGGTTTCTTAGACGTCAGGTGGCACTTTTCG
GGGAAATGTGCGCGGAACCCCTATTTGTTTATTTTTCTAAATACATTCAAATATGTATCCGCTCATGAGA
CAATAACCCTGATAAATGCTTCAATAATATTGAAAAAGGAAGAGTATGAGTATTCAACATTTCCGTGTCG
CCCTTATTCCCTTTTTTGCGGCATTTTGCCTTCCTGTTTTTGCTCACCCAGAAACGCTGGTGAAAGTAAA
AGATGCTGAAGATCAGTTGGGTGCACGAGTGGGTTACATCGAACTGGATCTCAACAGCGGTAAGATCCTT
GAGAGTTTTCGCCCCGAAGAACGTTTTCCAATGATGAGCACTTTTAAAGTTCTGCTATGTGGCGCGGTAT
TATCCCGTATTGACGCCGGGCAAGAGCAACTCGGTCGCCGCATACACTATTCTCAGAATGACTTGGTTGA
GTACTCACCAGTCACAGAAAAGCATCTTACGGATGGCATGACAGTAAGAGAATTATGCAGTGCTGCCATA
ACCATGAGTGATAACACTGCGGCCAACTTACTTCTGACAACGATCGGAGGACCGAAGGAGCTAACCGCTT
TTTTGCACAACATGGGGGATCATGTAACTCGCCTTGATCGTTGGGAACCGGAGCTGAATGAAGCCATACC
AAACGACGAGCGTGACACCACGATGCCTGTAGCAATGGCAACAACGTTGCGCAAACTATTAACTGGCGAA
CTACTTACTCTAGCTTCCCGGCAACAATTAATAGACTGGATGGAGGCGGATAAAGTTGCAGGACCACTTC
TGCGCTCGGCCCTTCCGGCTGGCTGGTTTATTGCTGATAAATCTGGAGCCGGTGAGCGTGGTTCACGCGG
TATCATTGCAGCACTGGGGCCAGATGGTAAGCCCTCCCGTATCGTAGTTATCTACACGACGGGGAGTCAG
GCAACTATGGATGAACGAAATAGACAGATCGCTGAGATAGGTGCCTCACTGATTAAGCATTGGTAACTGT
CAGACCAAGTTTACTCATATATACTTTAGATTGATTTAAAACTTCATTTTTAATTTAAAAGGATCTAGGT
GAAGATCCTTTTTGATAATCTCATGACCAAAATCCCTTAACGTGAGTTTTCGTTCCACTGAGCGTCAGAC
CCCGTAGAAAAGATCAAAGGATCTTCTTGAGATCCTTTTTTTCTGCGCGTAATCTGCTGCTTGCAAACAA
AAAAACCACCGCTACCAGCGGTGGTTTGTTTGCCGGATCAAGAGCTACCAACTCTTTTTCCGAAGGTAAC
TGGCTTCAGCAGAGCGCAGATACCAAATACTGTTCTTCTAGTGTAGCCGTAGTTAGGCCACCACTTCAAG
AACTCTGTAGCACCGCCTACATACCTCGCTCTGCTAATCCTGTTACCAGTGGCTGCTGCCAGTGGCGATA
AGTCGTGTCTTACCGGGTTGGACTCAAGACGATAGTTACCGGATAAGGCGCAGCGGTCGGGCTGAACGGG
GGGTTCGTGCACACAGCCCAGCTTGGAGCGAACGACCTACACCGAACTGAGATACCTACAGCGTGAGCTA
TGAGAAAGCGCCACGCTTCCCGAAGGGAGAAAGGCGGACAGGTATCCGGTAAGCGGCAGGGTCGGAACAG
GAGAGCGCACGAGGGAGCTTCCAGGGGGAAACGCCTGGTATCTTTATAGTCCTGTCGGGTTTCGCCACCT
CTGACTTGAGCGTCGATTTTTGTGATGCTCGTCAGGGGGGCGGAGCCTATGGAAAAACGCCAGCAACGCG
GCCTTTTTACGGTTCCTGGCCTTTTGCTGGCCTTTTGCTCACATGTTCTTTCCTGCGTTATCCCCTGATT
CTGTGGATAACCGTATTACCGCCTTTGAGTGAGCTGATACCGCTCGCCGCAGCCGAACGACCGAGCGCAG
CGAGTCAGTGAGCGAGGAAGCGGATGAGCGCCCAATACGCAAACCGCCTCTCACCGCGCGTTGGCCGATT
CATTAATGCAGCTGGCACGACAGGTTTCCCGACTGGAAAGCGGGCAGTGAGCGCAACGCAAACCGCCTCT
CCCCGCGCGTTGGCCGATTCATTAATGCAGCTGGCACGACAGGTTTCCCGACTGGAAAGCGGGCAGTGAG
CGCAACGCAATTAATGTGAGTTAGCTCACTCATTAGGCACCCCAGGCTTTACACTTTATGCTTCCGGCTC
GTATGTTGTGTGGAATTGTGAGCGGATAACAATTTCACACAGGAAACAGCTATGACCATGATTACGCCAA
GGTCGACTTAACCCTAGAAAGATAATCATATTGTGACGTACGTTAAAGATAATCATGCGTAAAATTGACG
CATGTGTTTTATCGGTCTGTATATCGAGGTTTATTTATTAATTTGAATAGATATTAAGTTTTATTATATT
TACACTTACATACTAATAATAAATTCAACAAACAATTTATTTATGTTTATTTATTTATTAAAAAAAAACA
AAAACTCAAAATTTCTTCTATAAAGTAACAAAACTTTTAGCAGTGAAAAAAATGCTTTATTTGTGAAATT
TGTGATGCTATTGCTTTATTTGTAACCATTATAAGCTGCAATAAACAAGTTAACAACAACAATTGCATTC
ATTTTATGTTTCAGGTTCAGGGGGAGGTGTGGGAGGTTTTTTAAAGCAAGTAAAACCTCTACAAATGTGG
TATGGCTGATTATGATCCTCTGGAGATTCATGCGCCAGGTTTTCTGGTCATGCACCACGTTCGTGGGCCC
TCAGGAACCTCCACGTCAGCGGTAACTGTGAAGCCCAGTCGCTCGTAAAAAGGAAGATTCCGGGGAGCAC
TGGTTTCGAGGAACGCCGGCACGCCAGCCCGTTCCGCGGCCTCAACACCAGGAAGAACGACAGCGCTTCC
CAAACCTTTACCTTGGTGATCTGGGCTGACACCGACAGTGGCAAGAAACCACGCAGGCTCCTTTGGTCTA
TGAGGAGCCAGCAAGCCCTCCATTTGCTGTTGTGCCGCCAACCTACTCCCTGACAGCTCGGCCATCCGCG
GACCTATTTCCGCGAACACTGCGCCGGCTTCGACGCTTTCCGGAGTAGTCCAGACCGCAACTGCGGCACC
ATCGTCCGCAACCCAAACTTTACCAATGTCCAGACCCACGCGCGTAAGAAACAGCTCTTGCAACTCAGTT
ACCCTCTCTATGTGTCTGTCCGGATCTACGGTATGGCGGGTCGCTGGATAATCTGCAAATGCTGCGGCAA
GTGTTCGGACAGCCCGTGGTACATCGTCACGGGTAGCGAGCCTAACAGTGGGCTTATATTCCGTCATGGG
GCCGGGGTTCTCCTCCACGTCGCCGGCCTGCTTCAGCAGGCTGAAGTTGGTGGCGCCGCTGCCCCCGGGG
AGCATGTCAAGGTCAAAATCGTCAAGAGCGTCAGCAGGCAGCATATCAAGGTCAAAGTCGTCAAGGGCAT
CGGCTGGGAGCATGTCTAAGTCAAAATCGTCAAGGGCGTCGGTCGGCCCGCCGCTTTCGCACTTTAGCTG
TTTCTCCAGGCCACATATGATTAGTTCCAGGCCGAAAAGGAAGGCAGGTTCGGCTCCCTGCCGGTCGAAC
AGCTCAATTGCTTGTTTCAGAAGTGGGGGCATAGAATCGGTGGTAGGTGTCTCTCTTTCCTCTTTTGCTA
CTTGATGCTCCTGTTCCTCCAATACGCAGCCCAGTGTAAAGTGGCCCACGGCGGACAGAGCGTACAGTGC
GTTCTCCAGGGAGAAGCCTTGCTGACACAGGAACGCGAGCTGATTTTCCAGGGTTTCGTACTGTTTCTCT
GTTGGGCGGGTGCCGAGATGCACTTTAGCCCCGTCACGATGTGAGAGGAGAGCACAGCGGTATGACTTGG
CGTTGTTCCGCAGAAAGTCTTGCCATGACTCGCCTTCCAGGGGGCAGGAGTGGGTATGATGCCTGTCCAG
CATCTCGATTGGCAGGGCATCGAGCAGGGCCCGCTTGTTCTTCACGTGCCAGTACAGGGTAGGCTGCTCA
ACTCCCAGCTTTTGAGCGAGTTTCCTTGTCGTCAGGCCTTCGATACCGACTCCATTGAGTAATTCCAGAG
CAGAGTTTATGACTTTGCTCTTGTCCAGTCTAGACATCTTATCGTCATCGTCTTTGTAATCCATGGTGGC
GGATCCCGCGTCACGACACCTGTGTTCTGGCGGCAAACCCGTTGCGAAAAAGAACGTTCACGGCGACTAC
TGCACTTATATACGGTTCTCCCCCACCCTCGGGAAAAAGGCGGAGCCAGTACACGACATCACTTTCCCAG
TTTACCCCGCGCCACCTTCTCTAGGCACCGGTTCAATTGCCGACCCCTCCCCCCAACTTCTCGGGCACTG
TGGGCCATGTGCGCTCTGCCCCATGGTAATAGCCATGACTAATACGTAGATGTACTGCCAAGTAGGAAAG
TGCCATAAGGTCATGTACTGGGCATAATGCCAGGCGGGCCATTTACCGTCATTGACGTCAATAGGGGGCG
TACTTGGCATATGATACACTTGATGTACTGCCAAGTGGGCAGTTTACCGTAAATACTCCACCCATTGACG
TCAATGGAAAGTGCCTATTGGCGTTACTATGGGAACATACGTCATTATTGACGTCAATGGGCGGGGGTCG
TTGGGCGGTCAGCCAGGCGGGCCATTTACCGTAAGTTATGTAACGCGGAACTCCATATATGGGCTATGAA
CTAATGACCCCGTAATTGATTACTATTAATAACTAGTCAATAATCAATGTCATAAGCTCTAATCGCATAA
TCGAGCTAAGAGCGATTAATATGCTTAGCTAGCTTAGCTAAGCTAGATTTCTCTATTCTCCCACAATATA
TAGCAGCTATTAGCTTAGCAGTCCGAATACGATCGTCCACGATCCATAAGCGTAACACATTTGAGTAGCG
ACTGACGGGCACCGGAGCCACTCGAGTGGAATT
